>Addgene plasmid #20925 | pEP4 E02S EN2K | depositor full sequence | sequence record 9761 | Author sequence
CTAGCTTCGTGAGGCTCCGGTGCCCGTCAGTGGGCAGAGCGCACATCGCCCACAGTCCCCGAGAAGTTGG
GGGGAGGGGTCGGCAATTGAACCGGTGCCTAGAGAAGGTGGCGCGGGGTAAACTGGGAAAGTGATGTCGT
GTACTGGCTCCGCCTTTTTCCCGAGGGTGGGGGAGAACCGTATATAAGTGCAGTAGTCGCCGTGAACGTT
CTTTTTCGCAACGGGTTTGCCGCCAGAACACAGGTAAGTGCCGTGTGTGGTTCCCGCGGGCCTGGCCTCT
TTACGGGTTATGGCCCTTGCGTGCCTTGAATTACTTCCACCTGGCTCCAGTACGTGATTCTTGATCCCGA
GCTGGAGCCAGGGGCGGGCCTTGCGCTTTAGGAGCCCCTTCGCCTCGTGCTTGAGTTGAGGCCTGGCCTG
GGCGCTGGGGCCGCCGCGTGCGAATCTGGTGGCACCTTCGCGCCTGTCTCGCTGCTTTCGATAAGTCTCT
AGCCATTTAAAATTTTTGATGACCTGCTGCGACGCTTTTTTTCTGGCAAGATAGTCTTGTAAATGCGGGC
CAGGATCTGCACACTGGTATTTCGGTTTTTGGGCCCGCGGCCGGCGACGGGGCCCGTGCGTCCCAGCGCA
CATGTTCGGCGAGGCGGGGCCTGCGAGCGCGGCCACCGAGAATCGGACGGGGGTAGTCTCAAGCTGGCCG
GCCTGCTCTGGTGCCTGGCCTCGCGCCGCCGTGTATCGCCCCGCCCTGGGCGGCAAGGCTGGCCCGGTCG
GCACCAGTTGCGTGAGCGGAAAGATGGCCGCTTCCCGGCCCTGCTCCAGGGGGCTCAAAATGGAGGACGC
GGCGCTCGGGAGAGCGGGCGGGTGAGTCACCCACACAAAGGAAAAGGGCCTTTCCGTCCTCAGCCGTCGC
TTCATGTGACTCCACGGAGTACCGGGCGCCGTCCAGGCACCTCGATTAGTTCTGGAGCTTTTGGAGTACG
TCGTCTTTAGGTTGGGGGGAGGGGTTTTATGCGATGGAGTTTCCCCACACTGAGTGGGTGGAGACTGAAG
TTAGGCCAGCTTGGCACTTGATGTAATTCTCGTTGGAATTTGCCCTTTTTGAGTTTGGATCTTGGTTCAT
TCTCAAGCCTCAGACAGTGGTTCAAAGTTTTTTTCTTCCATTTCAGGTGTCGTGAACACGTGGTCGCGGC
CAATTCTGCAGTCGAGCTCAAGCTTCGAACTAGTGATTATGGCGGGACACCTGGCTTCGGATTTCGCCTT
CTCGCCCCCTCCAGGTGGTGGAGGTGATGGGCCAGGGGGGCCGGAGCCGGGCTGGGTTGATCCTCGGACC
TGGCTAAGCTTCCAAGGCCCTCCTGGAGGGCCAGGAATCGGGCCGGGGGTTGGGCCAGGCTCTGAGGTGT
GGGGGATTCCCCCATGCCCCCCGCCGTATGAGTTCTGTGGGGGGATGGCGTACTGTGGGCCCCAGGTTGG
AGTGGGGCTAGTGCCCCAAGGCGGCTTGGAGACCTCTCAGCCTGAGGGTGAAGCANGAGTCGGGGTGGAG
AGCAACTCCGATGGGGCCTCCCCGGAGCCCTGCACCGTCACCCCTGGTGCCGTGAAGCTGGAGAAGGAGA
AGCTGGAGCAAAACCCGGAGGAGTCCCAGGACATCAAAGCTCTGCAGAAAGAACTCGAGCAATTTGCCAA
GCTCCTGAAGCAGAAGAGGATCACCCTGGGATATACACAGGCCGATGTGGGGCTCACCCTGGGGGTTCTA
TTTGGGAAGGTATTCAGCCAAACGACCATCTGCCGCTTTGAGGCTCTGCAGCTTAGCTTCAAGAACATGT
GTAAGCTGCGGCCCTTGCTGCAGAAGTGGGTGGAGGAAGCTGACAACAATGAAAATCTTCAGGAGATATG
CAAAGCAGAAACCCTCGTGCAGGCCCGAAAGAGAAAGCGAACCAGTATCGAGAACCGAGTGAGAGGCAAC
CTGGAGAATTTGTTCCTGCAGTGCCCGAAACCCACACTGCAGCAGATCAGCCACATCGCCCAGCAGCTTG
GGCTCGAGAAGGATGTGGTCCGAGTGTGGTTCTGTAACCGGCGCCAGAAGGGCAAGCGATCAAGCAGCGA
CTATGCACAACGAGAGGATTTTGAGGCTGCTGGGTCTCCTTTCTCAGGGGGACCAGTGTCCTTTCCTCTG
GCCCCAGGGCCCCATTTTGGTACCCCAGGCTATGGGAGCCCTCACTTCACTGCACTGTACTCCTCGGTCC
CTTTCCCTGAGGGGGAAGCCTTTCCCCCTGTCTCCGTCACCACTCTGGGCTCTCCCATGCATTCAAACTG
AGGTGCCTGCCCTCTAGTTTACGCGTGGGGGCGGCCGGCCGCTTTCTCGAGGCCATCGATGTTTAAACGA
TCCGCCCCTCTCCCTCCCCCCCCCCTAACGTTACTGGCCGAAGCCGCTTGGAATAAGGCCGGTGTGCGTT
TGTCTATATGTTATTTTCCACCATATTGCCGTCTTTTGGCAATGTGAGGGCCCGGAAACCTGGCCCTGTC
TTCTTGACGAGCATTCCTAGGGGTCTTTCCCCTCTCGCCAAAGGAATGCAAGGTCTGTTGAATGTCGTGA
AGGAAGCAGTTCCTCTGGAAGCTTCTTGAAGACAAACAACGTCTGTAGCGACCCTTTGCAGGCAGCGGAA
CCCCCCACCTGGCGACAGGTGCCTCTGCGGCCAAAAGCCACGTGTATAAGATACACCTGCAAAGGCGGCA
CAACCCCAGTGCCACGTTGTGAGTTGGATAGTTGTGGAAAGAGTCAAATGGCTCTCCTCAAGCGTATTCA
ACAAGGGGCTGAAGGATGCCCAGAAGGTACCCCATTGTATGGGATCTGATCTGGGGCCTCGGTACACATG
CTTTACATGTGTTTAGTCGAGGTTAAAAAAACGTCTAGGCCCCCCGAACCACGGGGACGTGGTTTTCCTT
TGAAAAACACGATGATAATATGGCCACACCGCGAATTAATTCGATTCCGCATGTACAACATGATGGAGAC
GGAGCTGAAGCCGCCGGGCCCGCAGCAAACTTCGGGGGGCGGCGGCGGCAACTCCACCGCGGCGGCGGCC
GGCGGCAACCAGAAAAACAGCCCGGACCGCGTCAAGCGGCCCATGAATGCCTTCATGGTGTGGTCCCGCG
GGCAGCGGCGCAAGATGGCCCAGGAGAACCCCAAGATGCACAACTCGGAGATCAGCAAGCGCCTGGGCGC
CGAGTGGAAACTTTTGTCGGAGACGGAGAAGCGGCCGTTCATCGACGAGGCTAAGCGGCTGCGAGCGCTG
CACATGAAGGAGCACCCGGATTATAAATACCGGCCCCGGCGGAAAACCAAGACGCTCATGAAGAAGGATA
AGTACACGCTGCCCGGCGGGCTGCTGGCCCCCGGCGGCAATAGCATGGCGAGCGGGGTCGGGGTGGGCGC
CGGCCTGGGCGCGGGCGTGAACCAGCGCATGGACAGTTACGCGCACATGAACGGCTGGAGCAACGGCAGC
TACAGCATGATGCAGGACCAGCTGGGCTACCCGCAGCACCCGGGCCTCAATGCGCACGGCGCAGCGCAGA
TGCAGCCCATGCACCGCTACGACGTGAGCGCCCTGCAGTACAACTCCATGACCAGCTCGCAGACCTACAT
GAACGGCTCGCCCACCTACAGCATGTCCTACTCGCAGCAGGGCACCCCTGGCATGGCTCTTGGCTCCATG
GGTTCGGTGGTCAAGTCCGAGGCCAGCTCCAGCCCCCCTGTGGTTACCTCTTCCTCCCACTCCAGGGCGC
CCTGCCAGGCCGGGGACCTCCGGGACATGATCAGCATGTATCTCCCCGGCGCCGAGGTGCCGGAACCCGC
CGCCCCCAGCAGACTTCACATGTCCCAGCACTACCAGAGCGGCCCGGTGCCCGGCACGGCCATTAACGGC
ACACTGCCCCTCTCACACATGTGAGGGCCGGAAATCACTAGCTAGTTCGAAGGATCGATCCAGACATGAT
AAGATACATTGATGAGTTTGGACAAACCACAACTAGAATGCAGTGAAAAAAATGCTTTATTTGTGAAATT
TGTGATGCTATTGCTTTATTTGTAACCATTATAAGCTGCAATAAACAAGTTAACAACAACAATTGCATTC
ATTTTATGTTTCAGGTTCAGGGGGAGGTGTGGGAGGTTTTTTAAAGCAAGTAAAACCTCTACAAATGTGG
TATGGCTGATTATGATCCGGCTGCCTCGCGCGTTTCGGTGATGACGGTGAAAACCTCTGACACATGCAGC
TCCCGGAGACGGTCACAGCTTGTCTGTAAGCGGATGCCGGGAGCAGACAAGCCCGTCAGGCGTCAGCGGG
TGTTGGCGGGTGTCGGGGCGCAGCCATGAGGTCGACCAATTCTCATGTTTGACAGCTTATCATCGCAGAT
CCGGGCAACGTTGTTGCCATTGCTGCAGGCGCAGAACTGGTAGGTATGGAAGATCTATACATTGAATCAA
TATTGGCAATTAGCCATATTAGTCATTGGTTATATAGCATAAATCAATATTGGCTATTGGCCATTGCATA
CGTTGTATCTATATCATAATATGTACATTTATATTGGCTCATGTCCAATATGACCGCCATGTTGACATTG
ATTATTGACTAGCTTCGTGAGGCTCCGGTGCCCGTCAGTGGGCAGAGCGCACATCGCCCACAGTCCCCGA
GAAGTTGGGGGGAGGGGTCGGCAATTGAACCGGTGCCTAGAGAAGGTGGCGCGGGGTAAACTGGGAAAGT
GATGTCGTGTACTGGCTCCGCCTTTTTCCCGAGGGTGGGGGAGAACCGTATATAAGTGCAGTAGTCGCCG
TGAACGTTCTTTTTCGCAACGGGTTTGCCGCCAGAACACAGGTAAGTGCCGTGTGTGGTTCCCGCGGGCC
TGGCCTCTTTACGGGTTATGGCCCTTGCGTGCCTTGAATTACTTCCACCTGGCTCCAGTACGTGATTCTT
GATCCCGAGCTGGAGCCAGGGGCGGGCCTTGCGCTTTAGGAGCCCCTTCGCCTCGTGCTTGAGTTGAGGC
CTGGCCTGGGCGCTGGGGCCGCCGCGTGCGAATCTGGTGGCACCTTCGCGCCTGTCTCGCTGCTTTCGAT
AAGTCTCTAGCCATTTAAAATTTTTGATGACCTGCTGCGACGCTTTTTTTCTGGCAAGATAGTCTTGTAA
ATGCGGGCCAGGATCTGCACACTGGTATTTCGGTTTTTGGGCCCGCGGCCGGCGACGGGGCCCGTGCGTC
CCAGCGCACATGTTCGGCGAGGCGGGGCCTGCGAGCGCGGCCACCGAGAATCGGACGGGGGTAGTCTCAA
GCTGGCCGGCCTGCTCTGGTGCCTGGCCTCGCGCCGCCGTGTATCGCCCCGCCCTGGGCGGCAAGGCTGG
CCCGGTCGGCACCAGTTGCGTGAGCGGAAAGATGGCCGCTTCCCGGCCCTGCTCCAGGGGGCTCAAAATG
GAGGACGCGGCGCTCGGGAGAGCGGGCGGGTGAGTCACCCACACAAAGGAAAAGGGCCTTTCCGTCCTCA
GCCGTCGCTTCATGTGACTCCACGGAGTACCGGGCGCCGTCCAGGCACCTCGATTAGTTCTGGAGCTTTT
GGAGTACGTCGTCTTTAGGTTGGGGGGAGGGGTTTTATGCGATGGAGTTTCCCCACACTGAGTGGGTGGA
GACTGAAGTTAGGCCAGCTTGGCACTTGATGTAATTCTCGTTGGAATTTGCCCTTTTTGAGTTTGGATCT
TGGTTCATTCTCAAGCCTCAGACAGTGGTTCAAAGTTTTTTTCTTCCATTTCAGGTGTCGTGAACACGTG
GTCGCGGCCAATTCTGCAGTCGAGCTCAAGCTTCGAACTAGGGCCGCGACTCTAGTGATTCATGAGTGTG
GATCCAGCTTGTCCCCAAAGCTTGCCTTGCTTTGAAGCATCCGACTGTAAAGAATCTTCACCTATGCCTG
TGATTTGTGGGCCTGAAGAAAACTATCCATCCTTGCAAATGTCTTCTGCTGAGATGCCTCACACGGAGAC
TGTCTCTCCTCTTCCTTCCTCCATGGATCTGCTTATTCAGGACAGCCCTGATTCTTCCACCAGTCCCAAA
GGCAAACAACCCACTTCTGCAGAGAAGAGTGTCGCAAAAAAGGAAGACAAGGTCCCGGTCAAGAAACAGA
AGACCAGAACTGTGTTCTCTTCCACCCAGCTGTGTGTACTCAATGATAGATTTCAGAGACAGAAATACCT
CAGCCTCCAGCAGATGCAAGAACTCTCCAACATCCTGAACCTCAGCTACAAACAGGTGAAGACCTGGTTC
CAGAACCAGAGAATGAAATCTAAGAGGTGGCAGAAAAACAACTGGCCGAAGAATAGCAATGGTGTGACGC
AGAAGGCCTCAGCACCTACCTACCCCAGCCTTTACTCTTCCTACCACCAGGGATGCCTGGTGAACCCGAC
TGGGAACCTTCCAATGTGGAGCAACCAGACCTGGAACAATTCAACCTGGAGCAACCAGACCCAGAACATC
CAGTCCTGGAGCAACCACTCCTGGAACACTCAGACCTGGTGCACCCAATCCTGGAACAATCAGGCCTGGA
ACAGTCCCTTCTATAACTGTGGAGAGGAATCTCTGCAGTCCTGCATGCAGTTCCAGCCAAATTCTCCTGC
CAGTGACTTGGAGGCTGCCTTGGAAGCTGCTGGGGAAGGCCTTAATGTAATACAGCAGACCACTAGGTAT
TTTAGTACTCCACAAACCATGGATTTATTCCTAAACTACTCCATGAACATGCAACCTGAAGACGTGTGAA
GATGAATCGAATTCCCGCGGCCGCTTTCTCGAGGCCATCGATGTTTAAACGATCCGCCCCTCTCCCTCCC
CCCCCCCTAACGTTACTGGCCGAAGCCGCTTGGAATAAGGCCGGTGTGCGTTTGTCTATATGTTATTTTC
CACCATATTGCCGTCTTTTGGCAATGTGAGGGCCCGGAAACCTGGCCCTGTCTTCTTGACGAGCATTCCT
AGGGGTCTTTCCCCTCTCGCCAAAGGAATGCAAGGTCTGTTGAATGTCGTGAAGGAAGCAGTTCCTCTGG
AAGCTTCTTGAAGACAAACAACGTCTGTAGCGACCCTTTGCAGGCAGCGGAACCCCCCACCTGGCGACAG
GTGCCTCTGCGGCCAAAAGCCACGTGTATAAGATACACCTGCAAAGGCGGCACAACCCCAGTGCCACGTT
GTGAGTTGGATAGTTGTGGAAAGAGTCAAATGGCTCTCCTCAAGCGTATTCAACAAGGGGCTGAAGGATG
CCCAGAAGGTACCCCATTGTATGGGATCTGATCTGGGGCCTCGGTACACATGCTTTACATGTGTTTAGTC
GAGGTTAAAAAAACGTCTAGGCCCCCCGAACCACGGGGACGTGGTTTTCCTTTGAAAAACACGATGATAA
TATGGCCACACCGCGATCGCGAATTCGCGATCGCCATGGCTGTCAGCGACGCGCTGCTCCCATCTTTCTC
CACGTTCGCGTCTGGCCCGGCGGGAAGGGAGAAGACACTGCGTCAAGCAGGTGCCCCGAATAACCGCTGG
CGGGAGGAGCTCTCCCACATGAAGCGACTTCCCCCAGTGCTTCCCGGCCGCCCCTATGACCTGGCGGCGG
CGACCGTGGCCACAGACCTGGAGAGCGGCGGAGCCGGTGCGGCTTGCGGCGGTAGCAACCTGGCGCCCCT
ACCTCGGAGAGAGACCGAGGAGTTCAACGATCTCCTGGACCTGGACTTTATTCTCTCCAATTCGCTGACC
CATCCTCCGGAGTCAGTGGCCGCCACCGTGTCCTCGTCAGCGTCAGCCTCCTCTTCGTCGTCGCCGTCGA
GCAGCGGCCCTGCCAGCGCGCCCTCCACCTGCAGCTTCACCTATCCGATCCGGGCCGGGAACGACCCGGG
CGTGGCGCCGGGCGGCACGGGCGGAGGCCTCCTCTATGGCAGGGAGTCCGCTCCCCCTCCGACGGCTCCC
TTCAACCTGGCGGACATCAACGACGTGAGCCCCTCGGGCGGCTTCATGGCCGAGCTCCTGCGGCCAGAAT
TGGACCCGGTGTACATTCCGCCGCAGCAGCCGCAGCCGCCAGGTGGCGGGCTGATGGGCAAGTTCGTGCT
GAAGGCGTCGCTGAGCGCCCCTGGCAGCGAGTACGGCAGCCCGTCGGTCATCAGCGTCAGCAAAGGCAGC
CCTGACGGCAGCCACCCGGTGGTGGTGGCGCCCTACAACGGCGGGCCGCCGCGCACGTGCCCCAAGATCA
AGCAGGAGGCGGTCTCTTCGTGCACCCACTTGGGCGCTGGACCCCCTCTCAGCAATGGCCACCGGCCGGC
TGCACACGACTTCCCCCTGGGGCGGCAGCTCCCCAGCAGGACTACCCCGACCCTGGGTCTTGAGGAAGTG
CTGAGCAGCAGGGACTGTCACCCTGCCCTGCCGCTTCCTCCCGGCTTCCATCCCCACCCGGGGCCCAATT
ACCCATCCTTCCTGCCCGATCAGATGCAGCCGCAAGTCCCGCCGCTCCATTACCAAGAGCTCATGCCACC
CGGTTCCTGCATGCCAGAGGAGCCCAAGCCAAAGAGGGGAAGACGATCGTGGCCCCGGAAAAGGACCGCC
ACCCACACTTGTGATTACGCGGGCTGCGGCAAAACCTACACAAAGAGTTCCCATCTCAAGGCACACCTGC
GAACCCACACAGGTGAGAAACCTTACCACTGTGACTGGGACGGCTGTGGATGGAAATTCGCCCGCTCAGA
TGAACTGACCAGGCACTACCGTAAACACACGGGGCACCGCCCGTTCCAGTGCCAAAAATGCGACCGAGCA
TTTTCCAGGTCGGACCACCTCGCCTTACACATGAAGAGGCATTTTTAAATCCCAGACAGTGGATATGACC
CGTTTCTAGTTCGAAGGATCCAGACATGATAAGATACATTGATGAGTTTGGACAAACCACAACTAGAATG
CAGTGAAAAAAATGCTTTATTTGTGAAATTTGTGATGCTATTGCTTTATTTGTAACCATTATAAGCTGCA
ATAAACAAGTTAACAACAACAATTGCATTCATTTTATGTTTCAGGTTCAGGGGGAGGTGTGGGAGGTTTT
TTAAAGCAAGTAAAACCTCTACAAATGTGGTATGGCTGATTATGATCCGGCTGCCTCGCGCGTTTCGGTG
ATGACGGTGAAAACCTCTGACACATGCAGCTCCCGGAGACGGTCACAGCTTGTCTGTAAGCGGATGCCGG
GAGCAGACAAGCCCGTCAGGCGTCAGCGGGTGTTGGCGGGTGTCGGGGCGCAGCCATGAGGTCGATCGAC
TCTAGCTAGAGGATCGATGCCCCGCCCCGGACGAACTAAACCTGACTACGACATCTCTGCCCCTTCTTCG
CGGGGCAGTGCATGTAATCCCTTCAGTTGGTTGGTACAACTTGCCAACTGGGCCCTGTTCCACATGTGAC
ACGGGGGGGGACCAAACACAAAGGGGTTCTCTGACTGTAGTTGACATCCTTATAAATGGATGTGCACATT
TGCCAACACTGAGTGGCTTTCATCCTGGAGCAGACTTTGCAGTCTGTGGACTGCAACACAACATTGCCTT
TATGTGTAACTCTTGGCTGAAGCTCTTACACCAATGCTGGGGGACATGTACCTCCCAGGGGCCCAGGAAG
ACTACGGGAGGCTACACCAACGTCAATCAGAGGGGCCTGTGTAGCTACCGATAAGCGGACCCTCAAGAGG
GCATTAGCAATAGTGTTTATAAGGCCCCCTTGTTAACCCTAAACGGGTAGCATATGCTTCCCGGGTAGTA
GTATATACTATCCAGACTAACCCTAATTCAATAGCATATGTTACCCAACGGGAAGCATATGCTATCGAAT
TAGGGTTAGTAAAAGGGTCCTAAGGAACAGCGATATCTCCCACCCCATGAGCTGTCACGGTTTTATTTAC
ATGGGGTCAGGATTCCACGAGGGTAGTGAACCATTTTAGTCACAAGGGCAGTGGCTGAAGATCAAGGAGC
GGGCAGTGAACTCTCCTGAATCTTCGCCTGCTTCTTCATTCTCCTTCGTTTAGCTAATAGAATAACTGCT
GAGTTGTGAACAGTAAGGTGTATGTGAGGTGCTCGAAAACAAGGTTTCAGGTGACGCCCCCAGAATAAAA
TTTGGACGGGGGGTTCAGTGGTGGCATTGTGCTATGACACCAATATAACCCTCACAAACCCCTTGGGCAA
TAAATACTAGTGTAGGAATGAAACATTCTGAATATCTTTAACAATAGAAATCCATGGGGTGGGGACAAGC
CGTAAAGACTGGATGTCCATCTCACACGAATTTATGGCTATGGGCAACACATAATCCTAGTGCAATATGA
TACTGGGGTTATTAAGATGTGTCCCAGGCAGGGACCAAGACAGGTGAACCATGTTGTTACACTCTATTTG
TAACAAGGGGAAAGAGAGTGGACGCCGACAGCAGCGGACTCCACTGGTTGTCTCTAACACCCCCGAAAAT
TAAACGGGGCTCCACGCCAATGGGGCCCATAAACAAAGACAAGTGGCCACTCTTTTTTTTGAAATTGTGG
AGTGGGGGCACGCGTCAGCCCCCACACGCCGCCCTGCGGTTTTGGACTGTAAAATAAGGGTGTAATAACT
TGGCTGATTGTAACCCCGCTAACCACTGCGGTCAAACCACTTGCCCACAAAACCACTAATGGCACCCCGG
GGAATACCTGCATAAGTAGGTGGGCGGGCCAAGATAGGGGCGCGATTGCTGCGATCTGGAGGACAAATTA
CACACACTTGCGCCTGAGCGCCAAGCACAGGGTTGTTGGTCCTCATATTCACGAGGTCGCTGAGAGCACG
GTGGGCTAATGTTGCCATGGGTAGCATATACTACCCAAATATCTGGATAGCATATGCTATCCTAATCTAT
ATCTGGGTAGCATAGGCTATCCTAATCTATATCTGGGTAGCATATGCTATCCTAATCTATATCTGGGTAG
TATATGCTATCCTAATTTATATCTGGGTAGCATAGGCTATCCTAATCTATATCTGGGTAGCATATGCTAT
CCTAATCTATATCTGGGTAGTATATGCTATCCTAATCTGTATCCGGGTAGCATATGCTATCCTAATAGAG
ATTAGGGTAGTATATGCTATCCTAATTTATATCTGGGTAGCATATACTACCCAAATATCTGGATAGCATA
TGCTATCCTAATCTATATCTGGGTAGCATATGCTATCCTAATCTATATCTGGGTAGCATAGGCTATCCTA
ATCTATATCTGGGTAGCATATGCTATCCTAATCTATATCTGGGTAGTATATGCTATCCTAATTTATATCT
GGGTAGCATAGGCTATCCTAATCTATATCTGGGTAGCATATGCTATCCTAATCTATATCTGGGTAGTATA
TGCTATCCTAATCTGTATCCGGGTAGCATATGCTATCCTCATGCATATACAGTCAGCATATGATACCCAG
TAGTAGAGTGGGAGTGCTATCCTTTGCATATGCCGCCACCTCCCAAGGGGGCGTGAATTTTCGCTGCTTG
TCCTTTTCCTGCTGGTTGCTCCCATTCTTAGGTGAATTTAAGGAGGCCAGGCTAAAGCCGTCGCATGTCT
GATTGCTCACCAGGTAAATGTCGCTAATGTTTTCCAACGCGAGAAGGTGTTGAGCGCGGAGCTGAGTGAC
GTGACAACATGGGTATGCCCAATTGCCCCATGTTGGGAGGACGAAAATGGTGACAAGACAGATGGCCAGA
AATACACCAACAGCACGCATGATGTCTACTGGGGATTTATTCTTTAGTGCGGGGGAATACACGGCTTTTA
ATACGATTGAGGGCGTCTCCTAACAAGTTACATCACTCCTGCCCTTCCTCACCCTCATCTCCATCACCTC
CTTCATCTCCGTCATCTCCGTCATCACCCTCCGCGGCAGCCCCTTCCACCATAGGTGGAAACCAGGGAGG
CAAATCTACTCCATCGTCAAAGCTGCACACAGTCACCCTGATATTGCAGGTAGGAGCGGGCTTTGTCATA
ACAAGGTCCTTAATCGCATCCTTCAAAACCTCAGCAAATATATGAGTTTGTAAAAAGACCATGAAATAAC
AGACAATGGACTCCCTTAGCGGGCCAGGTTGTGGGCCGGGTCCAGGGGCCATTCCAAAGGGGAGACGACT
CAATGGTGTAAGACGACATTGTGGAATAGCAAGGGCAGTTCCTCGCCTTAGGTTGTAAAGGGAGGTCTTA
CTACCTCCATATACGAACACACCGGCGACCCAAGTTCCTTCGTCGGTAGTCCTTTCTACGTGACTCCTAG
CCAGGAGAGCTCTTAAACCTTCTGCAATGTTCTCAAATTTCGGGTTGGAACCTCCTTGACCACGATGCTT
TCCAAACCACCCTCCTTTTTTGCGCCTGCCTCCATCACCCTGACCCCGGGGTCCAGTGCTTGGGCCTTCT
CCTGGGTCATCTGCGGGGCCCTGCTCTATCGCTCCCGGGGGCACGTCAGGCTCACCATCTGGGCCACCTT
CTTGGTGGTATTCAAAATAATCGGCTTCCCCTACAGGGTGGAAAAATGGCCTTCTACCTGGAGGGGGCCT
GCGCGGTGGAGACCCGGATGATGATGACTGACTACTGGGACTCCTGGGCCTCTTTTCTCCACGTCCACGA
CCTCTCCCCCTGGCTCTTTCACGACTTCCCCCCCTGGCTCTTTCACGTCCTCTACCCCGGCGGCCTCCAC
TACCTCCTCGACCCCGGCCTCCACTACCTCCTCGACCCCGGCCTCCACTGCCTCCTCGACCCCGGCCTCC
ACCTCCTGCTCCTGCCCCTCCTGCTCCTGCCCCTCCTCCTGCTCCTGCCCCTCCTGCCCCTCCTGCTCCT
GCCCCTCCTGCCCCTCCTGCTCCTGCCCCTCCTGCCCCTCCTGCTCCTGCCCCTCCTGCCCCTCCTCCTG
CTCCTGCCCCTCCTGCCCCTCCTCCTGCTCCTGCCCCTCCTGCCCCTCCTGCTCCTGCCCCTCCTGCCCC
TCCTGCTCCTGCCCCTCCTGCCCCTCCTGCTCCTGCCCCTCCTGCTCCTGCCCCTCCTGCTCCTGCCCCT
CCTGCTCCTGCCCCTCCTGCCCCTCCTGCCCCTCCTCCTGCTCCTGCCCCTCCTGCTCCTGCCCCTCCTG
CCCCTCCTGCCCCTCCTGCTCCTGCCCCTCCTCCTGCTCCTGCCCCTCCTGCCCCTCCTGCCCCTCCTCC
TGCTCCTGCCCCTCCTGCCCCTCCTCCTGCTCCTGCCCCTCCTCCTGCTCCTGCCCCTCCTGCCCCTCCT
GCCCCTCCTCCTGCTCCTGCCCCTCCTGCCCCTCCTCCTGCTCCTGCCCCTCCTCCTGCTCCTGCCCCTC
CTGCCCCTCCTGCCCCTCCTCCTGCTCCTGCCCCTCCTCCTGCTCCTGCCCCTCCTGCCCCTCCTGCCCC
TCCTGCCCCTCCTCCTGCTCCTGCCCCTCCTCCTGCTCCTGCCCCTCCTGCTCCTGCCCCTCCCGCTCCT
GCTCCTGCTCCTGTTCCACCGTGGGTCCCTTTGCAGCCAATGCAACTTGGACGTTTTTGGGGTCTCCGGA
CACCATCTCTATGTCTTGGCCCTGATCCTGAGCCGCCCGGGGCTCCTGGTCTTCCGCCTCCTCGTCCTCG
TCCTCTTCCCCGTCCTCGTCCATGGTTATCACCCCCTCTTCTTTGAGGTCCACTGCCGCCGGAGCCTTCT
GGTCCAGATGTGTCTCCCTTCTCTCCTAGGCCATTTCCAGGTCCTGTACCTGGCCCCTCGTCAGACATGA
TTCACACTAAAAGAGATCAATAGACATCTTTATTAGACGACGCTCAGTGAATACAGGGAGTGCAGACTCC
TGCCCCCTCCAACAGCCCCCCCACCCTCATCCCCTTCATGGTCGCTGTCAGACAGATCCAGGTCTGAAAA
TTCCCCATCCTCCGAACCATCCTCGTCCTCATCACCAATTACTCGCAGCCCGGAAAACTCCCGCTGAACA
TCCTCAAGATTTGCGTCCTGAGCCTCAAGCCAGGCCTCAAATTCCTCGTCCCCCTTTTTGCTGGACGGTA
GGGATGGGGATTCTCGGGACCCCTCCTCTTCCTCTTCAAGGTCACCAGACAGAGATGCTACTGGGGCAAC
GGAAGAAAAGCTGGGTGCGGCCTGTGAGGATCAGCTTATCGATGATAAGCTGTCAAACATGAGAATTAAT
TCTTGAAGACGAAAGGGCCTCGTGATACGCCTATTTTTATAGGTTAATGTCATGATAATAATGGTTTCTT
AGACGTCAGGTGGCACTTTTCGGGGAAATGTGCGCGGAACCCCTATTTGTTTATTTTTCTAAATACATTC
AAATATGTATCCGCTCATGAGACAATAACCCTGATAAATGCTTCAATAATATTGAAAAAGGAAGAGTATG
AGTATTCAACATTTCCGTGTCGCCCTTATTCCCTTTTTTGCGGCATTTTGCCTTCCTGTTTTTGCTCACC
CAGAAACGCTGGTGAAAGTAAAAGATGCTGAAGATCAGTTGGGTGCACGAGTGGGTTACATCGAACTGGA
TCTCAACAGCGGTAAGATCCTTGAGAGTTTTCGCCCCGAAGAACGTTTTCCAATGATGAGCACTTTTAAA
GTTCTGCTATGTGGCGCGGTATTATCCCGTGTTGACGCCGGGCAAGAGCAACTCGGTCGCCGCATACACT
ATTCTCAGAATGACTTGGTTGAGTACTCACCAGTCACAGAAAAGCATCTTACGGATGGCATGACAGTAAG
AGAATTATGCAGTGCTGCCATAACCATGAGTGATAACACTGCGGCCAACTTACTTCTGACAACGATCGGA
GGACCGAAGGAGCTAACCGCTTTTTTGCACAACATGGGGGATCATGTAACTCGCCTTGATCGTTGGGAAC
CGGAGCTGAATGAAGCCATACCAAACGACGAGCGTGACACCACGATGCCTGCAGCAATGGCAACAACGTT
GCGCAAACTATTAACTGGCGAACTACTTACTCTAGCTTCCCGGCAACAATTAATAGACTGGATGGAGGCG
GATAAAGTTGCAGGACCACTTCTGCGCTCGGCCCTTCCGGCTGGCTGGTTTATTGCTGATAAATCTGGAG
CCGGTGAGCGTGGGTCTCGCGGTATCATTGCAGCACTGGGGCCAGATGGTAAGCCCTCCCGTATCGTAGT
TATCTACACGACGGGGAGTCAGGCAACTATGGATGAACGAAATAGACAGATCGCTGAGATAGGTGCCTCA
CTGATTAAGCATTGGTAACTGTCAGACCAAGTTTACTCATATATACTTTAGATTGATTTAAAACTTCATT
TTTAATTTAAAAGGATCTAGGTGAAGATCCTTTTTGATAATCTCATGACCAAAATCCCTTAACGTGAGTT
TTCGTTCCACTGAGCGTCAGACCCCGTAGAAAAGATCAAAGGATCTTCTTGAGATCCTTTTTTTCTGCGC
GTAATCTGCTGCTTGCAAACAAAAAAACCACCGCTACCAGCGGTGGTTTGTTTGCCGGATCAAGAGCTAC
CAACTCTTTTTCCGAAGGTAACTGGCTTCAGCAGAGCGCAGATACCAAATACTGTCCTTCTAGTGTAGCC
GTAGTTAGGCCACCACTTCAAGAACTCTGTAGCACCGCCTACATACCTCGCTCTGCTAATCCTGTTACCA
GTGGCTGCTGCCAGTGGCGATAAGTCGTGTCTTACCGGGTTGGACTCAAGACGATAGTTACCGGATAAGG
CGCAGCGGTCGGGCTGAACGGGGGGTTCGTGCACACAGCCCAGCTTGGAGCGAACGACCTACACCGAACT
GAGATACCTACAGCGTGAGCTATGAGAAAGCGCCACGCTTCCCGAAGGGAGAAAGGCGGACAGGTATCCG
GTAAGCGGCAGGGTCGGAACAGGAGAGCGCACGAGGGAGCTTCCAGGGGGAAACGCCTGGTATCTTTATA
GTCCTGTCGGGTTTCGCCACCTCTGACTTGAGCGTCGATTTTTGTGATGCTCGTCAGGGGGGCGGAGCCT
ATGGAAAAACGCCAGCAACGCGGCCTTTTTACGGTTCCTGGCCTTTTGCTGGCCTTGAAGCTGTCCCTGA
TGGTCGTCATCTACCTGCCTGGACAGCATGGCCTGCAACGCGGGCATCCCGATGCCGCCGGAAGCGAGAA
GAATCATAATGGGGAAGGCCATCCAGCCTCGCGTCG
Features (pLannotate 1.2.2; 27 found; start..end, strand, type, name):
     13..1175    +  promoter       EF-1α promoter: strong constitutive promoter for human elongation factor EF-1α
   1202..1219    +  misc_feature   MCS (fragment): multiple cloning site
   1229..2308    +  CDS            POU5F1: PO5F1_HUMAN - Also known as OCT3, OCT4, OTF3. Experimental evidence at protein level: Swiss-Prot protein existence level 1. Transcription factor that binds to the octamer motif (5'- ATTTGCAT-3'). Forms a trimeric complex with SOX2 or SOX15 on DNA and controls the expression of a number of genes involved in embryonic development such as YES1, FGF4, UTF1 and ZFP206. Critical for early embryogenesis and for embryonic stem cell pluripotency. From Homo sapiens (Human).
   2385..2968    +  misc_feature   IRES2: internal ribosome entry site (IRES) of the encephalomyocarditis virus (EMCV)
   2991..3941    +  CDS            SOX2: SOX2_HUMAN - Experimental evidence at protein level: Swiss-Prot protein existence level 1. Transcription factor that forms a trimeric complex with OCT4 on DNA and controls the expression of a number of genes involved in embryonic development such as YES1, FGF4, UTF1 and ZFP206 (By similarity). Binds to the proximal enhancer region of NANOG (By similarity). Critical for early embryogenesis and for embryonic stem cell pluripotency (PubMed:18035408). Downstream SRRT target that mediates the promotion of neural stem cell self-renewal (By similarity). Keeps neural cells undifferentiated by countera
   3977..4111    -  polyA_signal   SV40 poly(A) signal: SV40 polyadenylation signal
   4134..4217    -  CDS            large T antigen (fragment): large T antigen from SV40 (simian virus 40)
   4220..4260    +  CDS            rop (fragment): Rop protein, which maintains plasmids at low copy number; rop
   4415..4440    -  CDS            bla(M) (fragment): β-lactamase lacking the signal sequence; bla(M); allows cytosolic expression of β-lactamase
   4614..4632    +  enhancer       CMV enhancer (fragment): human cytomegalovirus immediate early enhancer
   4641..5803    +  promoter       EF-1α promoter: strong constitutive promoter for human elongation factor EF-1α
   5830..5847    +  misc_feature   MCS (fragment): multiple cloning site
   5872..6786    +  CDS            NANOG: NANOG_HUMAN - Experimental evidence at protein level: Swiss-Prot protein existence level 1. Transcription regulator involved in inner cell mass and embryonic stem (ES) cells proliferation and self-renewal. Imposes pluripotency on ES cells and prevents their differentiation towards extraembryonic endoderm and trophectoderm lineages. Blocks bone morphogenetic protein-induced mesoderm differentiation of ES cells by physically interacting with SMAD1 and interfering with the recruitment of coactivators to the active SMAD transcriptional complexes. Acts as a transcriptional activator or repressor. B
   6847..7430    +  misc_feature   IRES2: internal ribosome entry site (IRES) of the encephalomyocarditis virus (EMCV)
   7456..8865    +  CDS            KLF4 (fragment): KLF4_HUMAN - Also known as EZF, GKLF. Experimental evidence at protein level: Swiss-Prot protein existence level 1. Transcription factor; can act both as activator and as repressor. Binds the 5'-CACCC-3' core sequence. Binds to the promoter region of its own gene and can activate its own transcription. Regulates the expression of key transcription factors during embryonic development. Plays an important role in maintaining embryonic stem cells, and in preventing their differentiation. Required for establishing the barrier function of the skin and for postnatal maturation and maintenance of the
   8907..9041    -  polyA_signal   SV40 poly(A) signal: SV40 polyadenylation signal
   9064..9147    -  CDS            large T antigen (fragment): large T antigen from SV40 (simian virus 40)
   9150..9190    +  CDS            rop (fragment): Rop protein, which maintains plasmids at low copy number; rop
   9772..11561   -  rep_origin     oriP: Epstein-Barr virus oriP replication origin (Yates et al., 2000)
  11562..11780   -  CDS            gL (fragment): GL_EBVB9 - Experimental evidence at protein level: Swiss-Prot protein existence level 1. The heterodimer glycoprotein H-glycoprotein L is required for the fusion of viral and plasma membranes leading to virus entry into the host cell. Acts as a functional inhibitor of gH and maintains gH in an inhibited form. Upon binding to host integrins, gL dissociates from gH leading to activation of the viral fusion glycoproteins gB and gH. Fusion of EBV with B-lymphocytes requires the additional receptor- binding protein gp42, which forms a complex with gH/gL. The heterodimer gH/gL targets also host EPHA
  11863..13788   -  CDS            EBNA1: Epstein-Barr nuclear antigen 1, also known as EBNA-1 crucial for latent viral infection, and for episomal amplification of vectors containing the oriP origin (Okita et al., 2013)
  13826..14170   -  CDS            BRRF2_EBVB9 (fragment): Protein inferred from homology: Swiss-Prot protein existence level 3. From Epstein-Barr virus (strain B95-8) (HHV-4) (Human herpesvirus 4).
  14173..14196   -  promoter       tet promoter (fragment): E. coli promoter for tetracycline efflux protein gene
  14313..14417   +  promoter       AmpR promoter: bla
  14418..15278   +  CDS            AmpR: β-lactamase; bla; confers resistance to ampicillin, carbenicillin, and related antibiotics
  15449..16037   +  rep_origin     ori: high-copy-number ColE1/pMB1/pBR322/pUC origin of replication
  16083..1       -  CDS            TcR (fragment) (across the origin): tetracycline efflux protein; tet; confers resistance to tetracycline
