[The description below was written by a language model from this plasmid's Addgene catalogue record and pLannotate feature annotations shown in this document.]
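Description:
pEP4 E02S EN2K is a non-integrating episomal mammalian expression vector built on the pCEP4 backbone, designed to deliver four human reprogramming factors for the derivation of induced pluripotent stem cells free of integrated vector and transgene sequences. The sequence record is about 16.2 kb. In bacteria the plasmid is propagated through a ColE1/pMB1-type origin and selected with ampicillin via the AmpR (β-lactamase) gene. Although the origin is annotated as a high-copy type, the depositor describes the plasmid as behaving as a very low copy construct. No hygromycin or other mammalian selection cassette appears among the annotated features. Short fragments annotated as rop, TcR, the tet promoter, CMV enhancer, SV40 large T antigen and neighbouring Epstein-Barr virus genes appear to be remnants of backbone and cassette construction, not functional elements.

The payload consists of two tandem, same-orientation expression cassettes with an identical layout. In the first, an EF-1α promoter drives POU5F1 (OCT4) followed by an EMCV IRES2 element and SOX2. In the second, a separate but identical EF-1α promoter drives NANOG, IRES2 and KLF4. The IRES allows cap-independent translation of the downstream open reading frame, so each promoter produces one bicistronic transcript encoding two factors. An SV40 polyadenylation signal follows each cassette, though both are annotated on the minus strand. Persistence in human cells depends on the Epstein-Barr virus oriP origin together with the EBNA1 gene. EBNA1 binds oriP to support extrachromosomal replication and tethering to host chromosomes during division. This maintenance is limited, and the episome is gradually lost from dividing cells without selection, which is how vector-free iPS cell lines can be obtained after transient factor expression.
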