Addgene plasmid #20925: pEP4 E02S EN2K
Purpose: used in the derivation of human iPS cells using non-integrating episomal vectors; expresses Oct4 and Sox2; Nanog and Klf4
Depositing lab: James Thomson. Depositing organization: University of Wisconsin, Madison. Publication: Human Induced Pluripotent Stem Cells Free of Vector and Transgene Sequences. Yu J, Hu K, Smuga-Otto K, Tian S, Stewart R, Slukvin II, Thomson JA. Science. 2009 Mar 26. 10.1126/science.1172482 PubMed 19325077.
Backbone
  Vector backbone: pCEP4
  Backbone manufacturer: Invitrogen
  Backbone size w/o insert (bp): 10500
  Vector type: Episomal/EBNA
Growth in bacteria
  Bacterial resistance: Ampicillin, 100 μg/mL
  Growth temperature: 37°C
  Growth strain: Top10F'
  Growth instructions: Top10 "Extremely" low copy number
  Copy number: Low Copy
Gene/Insert
  Gene/Insert name: Oct4 and Sox2; Nanog and Klf4
  Species: H. sapiens (human)
  Insert size (bp): 5700
  GenBank ID: NM_002701 NM_004235 NM_024865 NM_003106
  Entrez Gene: SOX2 (a.k.a. ANOP3, MCOPS3); POU5F1 (a.k.a. OCT3, OCT4, OCT4Borf1, OTF-3, OTF3, OTF4, Oct-3, Oct-4, Oct3/4); NANOG; KLF4 (a.k.a. EZF, GKLF)
  Cloning method: Restriction Enzyme; 5′ cloning site multiple (unknown if destroyed); 3′ cloning site multiple (unknown if destroyed)
  Sequencing primers: 5′ na
Terms and licenses: Academic/Nonprofit Terms; Industry Terms: Not Available to Industry
Depositor comments: Oct4 and Sox2 are coexpressed under a strong EF promoter. Nanog and Klf4 are coexpressed under a separate (but identical) EF promoter. This plasmid contains EBNA-1 and OriP for limited maintenance in mammalian cells. These plasmids were used at concentrations of >1.5 mg/ml. When preparing these plasmids for transfection, 3 low concentration maxipreps are done and the elution is combined in about 700 ul.
How to cite: pEP4 E02S EN2K was a gift from James Thomson (Addgene plasmid # 20925 ; http://n2t.net/addgene:20925 ; RRID:Addgene_20925)
