>Addgene plasmid #20925 | pEP4 E02S EN2K | addgene partial sequence | sequence record 38892 | hOct4-R 5'-ctggttcgctttctctttcg-3'
AGATTTTCATTGTTGTCAGCTTCCTCCACCCACTTCTGCAGCAAGGGCCGCANCTTACACATGTTCTTGA
AGCTAAGCTGCAGAGCCTCAAAGCGGCAGATGGTCGTTTGGCTGAATACCTTCCCAAATAGAACCCCCAG
GGTGAGCCCCACATCGGCCTGTGTATATCCCAGGGTGATCCTCTTCTGCTTCAGGAGCTTGGCAAATTGC
TCGAGTTCTTTCTGCAGAGCTTTGATGTCCTGGGACTCCTCCGGGTTTTGCTCCAGCTTCTCCTTCTCCA
GCTTCACGGCACCAGGGGTGACGGTGCAGGGCTCCGGGGAGGCCCCATCGGAGTTGCTCTCCACCCCGAC
TCCTGCTTCACCCTCAGGCTGAGAGGTCTCCAAGCCGCCTTGGGGCACTAGCCCCACTCCAACCTGGGGC
CCACAGTACGCCATCCCCCCACAGAACTCATACGGCGGGGGGCATGGGGGAATCCCCCACACCTCAGAGC
CTGGCCCAACCCCCGGCCCGATTCCTGGCCCTCCAGGAGGGCCTTGGAAGCTTAGCCAGGTCCGAGGATC
AACCCAGCCCGGCTCCGGCCCCCCTGGCCCATCACCTCCACCACCTGGAGGGGGCGAGAAGGCGAAATCC
GAAGCCAGGTGTCCCGCCATAATCACTAGTTCGAAGCTTGAGCTCGACTGCAGAATTGGCCGCGACCACG
TGTTCACGACACCTGAAATGGAAGAAAAAAACTTTGAACCACTGTCTGAGGCTTGAGAATGAACCAAGAT
CCAAACTCAAAAAGGGCAAATTCCAA
