>Addgene plasmid #20925 | pEP4 E02S EN2K | addgene partial sequence | sequence record 38893 | hNanog-F 5'-ggtggcagaaaaacaactgg-3'
CACCTACCTACCCCAGCCTTTACTCTTCCTACCACCAGGGATGCCTGGTGAACNCGACTGGGAACCTTCC
AATGTGGAGCAACCAGACCTGGAACAATTCAACCTGGAGCAACCAGACCCAGAACATCCAGTCCTGGAGC
AACCACTCCTGGAACACTCAGACCTGGTGCACCCAATCCTGGAACAATCAGGCCTGGAACAGTCCCTTCT
ATAACTGTGGAGAGGAATCTCTGCAGTCCTGCATGCAGTTCCAGCCAAATTCTCCTGCCAGTGACTTGGA
GGCTGCCTTGGAAGCTGCTGGGGAAGGCCTTAATGTAATACAGCAGACCACTAGGTATTTTAGTACTCCA
CAAACCATGGATTTATTCCTAAACTACTCCATGAACATGCAACCTGAAGACGTGTGAAGATGAATCGAAT
TCCCGCGGCCGCTTTCTCGAGGCCATCGATGTTTAAACGATCCGCCCCTCTCCCTCCCCCCCCCCTAACG
TTACTGGCCGAAGCCGCTTGGAATAAGGCCGGTGTGCGTTTGTCTATATGTTATTTTCCACCATATTGCC
GTCTTTTGGCAATGTGAGGGCCCGGAAACCTGGCCCTGTCTTCTTGACGAGCATTCCTAGGGGTCTTTCC
CCTCTCGCCAAAGGAATGCAAGGTCTGTTGAATGTCGTGAAGGAAGCAGTTCCTCTGGAAGCTTCTTGAA
GACAAACAACGTCTGTAGCGACCCTTTGCAGGCAGCGGAACCCCCCACCTGGCGACAGGTGCCTCTGCGG
CCAAAA
