>Addgene plasmid #20925 | pEP4 E02S EN2K | addgene partial sequence | sequence record 39664 | K18R
GGAAAATGCTCGGTCGCATTTTTGGCACTGGAAACGGGCGGTGCCCCGTGTGTTTACNGTANTGCCTGGC
TCAGATTCATCTGANCGGGCGAATTTCCATCCACAGCCGTCCCAGTCACAGTGGTAAGGTTTCTCACCTG
TGTGGGTTCGCAGGTGTGCCTTGAGATGGGAACTCTTTGTGTAGGTTTTGCCGCAGCCCGCGTAATCACA
AGTGTGGGTGGCGGTCCTTTTCCGGGGCCACGATCGTCTTCCCCTCTTTGGCTTGGGCTCCTCTGGCATG
CAGGAACCGGGTGGCATGAGCTCTTGGTAATGGAGCGGCGGGACTTGCGGCTGCATCTGATCGGGCAGGA
AGGATGGGTAATTGGGCCCCGGGTGGGGATGGAAGCCGGGAGGAAGCGGCAGGGCAGGGTGACAGTCCCT
GCTGCTCAGCACTTCCTCAAGACCCAGGGTCGGGGTAGTCCTGCTGGGGAGCTGCCGCCCCAGGGGGAAG
TCGTGTGCAGCCGGCCGGTGGCCATTGCTGAGAGGGGGTCCAGCGCCCAAGTGGGTGCACGAAGAGACCG
CCTCCTGCGTGATCTTGGGGCACGTGCGCGGCGGCCCGCCGTTGTAGGGCGCCACCACCACCGGGTGGCT
GCCGTCAGGGCTGCCTTTGCTGACGCTGATGACCGACGGGCTGCCGTACTCGCTGCCAGGGGCGCTCAGC
GACGCCTT
