>Addgene plasmid #20925 | pEP4 E02S EN2K | addgene partial sequence | sequence record 132655 | hSOX2-r 5'-gttcatgtgcgcgtaactgt-3'
AGCGTGTACTTATCCTTCTTCATGAGCGTCTTGGTTTTCCGCCGGGGCCGGTATTTATAATCCGGGTGCT
CCTTCATGTGCAGCGCTCGCAGCCGCTTAGCCTCGTCGATGAACGGCCGCTTCTCCGTCTCCGACAAAAG
TTTCCACTCGGCGCCCAGGCGCTTGCTGATCTCCGAGTTGTGCATCTTGGGGTTCTCCTGGGCCATCTTG
